Addgene plasmid #110040: pHH0103_TERF1_TRF
Purpose: Protein expression and purification of TERF1_TRF
Depositing lab: Sachdev Sidhu. Depositing organization: University of Toronto. Publication: Large-scale survey and database of high affinity ligands for peptide recognition modules. Teyra J, Kelil A, Jain S, Helmy M, Jajodia R, Hooda Y, Gu J, D'Cruz AA, Nicholson SE, Min J, Sudol M, Kim PM, Bader GD, Sidhu SS. Mol Syst Biol. 2020 Dec;16(12):e9310. doi: 10.15252/msb.20199310. PubMed 33438817.
Backbone
  Vector backbone: pHH0103
  Vector type: Bacterial Expression
Growth in bacteria
  Bacterial resistance: Ampicillin, 100 μg/mL
  Growth temperature: 37°C
  Growth strain: DH5alpha
  Copy number: Low Copy
Gene/Insert
  Gene/Insert name: TERF1_TRF
  Species: H. sapiens (human)
  Entrez Gene: TERF1 (a.k.a. PIN2, TRBF1, TRF, TRF1, hTRF1-AS, t-TRF1)
  Cloning method: Restriction Enzyme; 5′ cloning site Sfi1 (unknown if destroyed); 3′ cloning site Not1 (unknown if destroyed)
Terms and licenses: Academic/Nonprofit Terms; Industry Terms: Not Available to Industry
How to cite: pHH0103_TERF1_TRF was a gift from Sachdev Sidhu (Addgene plasmid # 110040 ; http://n2t.net/addgene:110040 ; RRID:Addgene_110040)
