[The description below was written by a language model from this plasmid's Addgene catalogue record and pLannotate feature annotations shown in this document.]
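Description:
pHH0103_TERF1_TRF is a bacterial expression plasmid of about 7.4 kb, built on the pHH0103 backbone, for producing and purifying the TRF domain of human TERF1 (TRF1), a shelterin component that binds double-stranded telomeric repeats. The annotated TERF1 segment is a fragment of roughly 620 bp rather than the full coding sequence, consistent with a single-domain construct. The record lists SfiI and NotI as the cloning sites used to insert it.

Expression is driven by the hybrid tac promoter followed by a lac operator. The plasmid also carries its own lacI gene under the lacIq promoter, so transcription is repressed until it is induced with IPTG. Upstream of the insert on the same strand lie a 6xHis tag and Schistosoma japonicum glutathione S-transferase, an arrangement that suggests an N-terminally His-GST-tagged protein suited to nickel or glutathione affinity purification. The table does not confirm that these parts share a reading frame.

A bacteriophage fd terminator follows the insert. Beyond it are fragments of M13 gene III, a short tetracycline resistance fragment and a partial tet promoter, which appear to be non-functional remnants of a phagemid and pBR322 lineage. The plasmid replicates from a ColE1/pMB1-type origin with a bom site, and the rop gene is interrupted by an f1 phage origin. The catalogue lists it as low copy. Selection is by ampicillin through β-lactamase.

The associated publication is a large-scale survey of ligands for peptide recognition modules, which suggests the purified domain served as a target in such binding studies.
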