Features (pLannotate 1.2.2; 21 found; start..end, strand, type, name):
      1..29      +  promoter       tac promoter: strong E. coli promoter; hybrid between the trp and lac UV5 promoters
     37..53      +  protein_bind   lac operator: The lac repressor binds to the lac operator to inhibit transcription in E. coli. This inhibition can be relieved by adding lactose or isopropyl-β-D-thiogalactopyranoside (IPTG). lac repressor encoded by lacI
    138..155     +  CDS            6xHis: 6xHis affinity tag
    171..824     +  CDS            GST26_SCHJA: Experimental evidence at protein level: Swiss-Prot protein existence level 1. GST isoenzymes appear to play a central role in the parasite detoxification system. Other functions are also suspected including a role in increasing the solubility of haematin in the parasite gut. From Schistosoma japonicum (Blood fluke).
    921..1538    +  CDS            TERF1 (fragment): TERF1_HUMAN - Also known as PIN2, TRBF1, TRF, TRF1. Experimental evidence at protein level: Swiss-Prot protein existence level 1. Binds the telomeric double-stranded 5'-TTAGGG-3' repeat and negatively regulates telomere length. Involved in the regulation of the mitotic spindle. Component of the shelterin complex (telosome) that is involved in the regulation of telomere length and protection. Shelterin associates with arrays of double-stranded 5'-TTAGGG-3' repeats added by telomerase and protects chromosome ends; without its protective activity, telomeres are no longer hidden from the DNA damag
   1554..1601    +  terminator     fd terminator (sequence withheld): central terminator from bacteriophage fd (Otsuka and Kunisawa, 1982)
   1606..1818    +  CDS            M13 gene III (fragment) (sequence partly withheld): pIII; III; minor coat protein
   1833..2303    +  CDS            M13 gene III (fragment) (sequence partly withheld): pIII; III; minor coat protein
   2325..2395    +  CDS            TcR (fragment): tetracycline efflux protein; tet; confers resistance to tetracycline
   2637..3017    -  CDS            YPB1_ECOLX: Protein predicted: Swiss-Prot protein existence level 4. From Escherichia coli.
   3034..3185    +  CDS            rop (fragment): Rop protein, which maintains plasmids at low copy number; rop
   3221..3649    -  rep_origin     f1 ori (sequence partly withheld): f1 bacteriophage origin of replication; arrow indicates direction of (+) strand synthesis
   3658..3697    +  CDS            rop (fragment): Rop protein, which maintains plasmids at low copy number; rop
   3799..3939    +  misc_feature   bom: basis of mobility region from pBR322
   4125..4712    -  rep_origin     ori: high-copy-number ColE1/pMB1/pBR322/pUC origin of replication
   4883..5743    -  CDS            AmpR: β-lactamase; bla; confers resistance to ampicillin, carbenicillin, and related antibiotics
   5744..5848    -  promoter       AmpR promoter: bla
   5957..6034    +  promoter       lacIq promoter: lacI (mutant); In the lacIq allele, a single base change in the promoter boosts expression of the lacI gene about 10-fold.
   6035..7117    +  CDS            lacI: lac repressor; lacI; The lac repressor binds to the lac operator to inhibit transcription in E. coli. This inhibition can be relieved by adding lactose or isopropyl-β-D-thiogalactopyranoside (IPTG).
   7130..7151    +  protein_bind   CAP binding site: CAP binding activates transcription in the presence of cAMP. E. coli catabolite activator protein
   7170..7187    +  promoter       tet promoter (fragment): E. coli promoter for tetracycline efflux protein gene
>Addgene plasmid #110040 | pHH0103_TERF1_TRF | addgene full sequence | sequence record 215955 | Addgene NGS Result
TTGACAATTAATCATCGGCTCGTATAATGTGTGGAATTGTGAGCGGATAACAATTTCACACAGGAAACAG
CCAGTCCGTTTAGGTGTTTTCACGAGCACTTCACCAACAAGGACCATAGATTATGAAAATCGAAGAACAC
CATCACCATCACCATTCCAGCGGTAAGCTTATGTCCCCTATACTAGGTTATTGGAAAATTAAGGGCCTTG
TGCAACCCACTCGACTTCTTTTGGAATATCTTGAAGAAAAATATGAAGAGCATTTGTATGAGCGCGATGA
AGGTGATAAATGGCGAAACAAAAAGTTTGAATTGGGTTTGGAGTTTCCCAATCTTCCTTATTATATTGAT
GGTGATGTTAAATTAACACAGTCTATGGCCATCATACGTTATATAGCTGACAAGCACAACATGTTGGGTG
GTTGTCCAAAAGAGCGTGCAGAGATTTCAATGCTTGAAGGAGCGGTTTTGGATATTAGATACGGTGTTTC
GAGAATTGCATATAGTAAAGACTTTGAAACTCTCAAAGTTGATTTTCTTAGCAAGCTACCTGAAATGCTG
AAAATGTTCGAAGATCGTTTATGTCATAAAACATATTTAAATGGTGATCATGTAACCCATCCTGACTTCA
TGTTGTATGACGCTCTTGATGTTGTTTTATACATGGACCCAATGTGCCTGGATGCGTTCCCAAAATTAGT
TTGTTTTAAAAAACGTATTGAAGCTATCCCACAAATTGATAAGTACTTGAAATCCAGCAAGTATATAGCA
TGGCCTTTGCAGGGCTGGCAAGCCACGTTTGGTGGTGGCGACCATCCTCCAAAATCGGATCTGGAAGTTC
TGTTCCAGGGGCCCCTGTCCAGCGGTCTGGTTCCGCGTGGTTCCGGTACCGCGGCCCAGCCGGCCGAAGA
AGAAGAAGAAGATGCCGGCCTGGTTGCTGAAGCAGAAGCCGTCGCGGCCGGTTGGATGCTGGACTTTCTG
TGCCTGAGCCTGTGTCGTGCATTTCGCGATGGCCGTAGCGAAGACTTCCGTCGCACCCGCAACTCTGCAG
AAGCTATTATCCACGGTCTGAGCTCTCTGACCGCGTGCCAGCTGCGCACGATTTATATCTGTCAATTTCT
GACCCGTATTGCAGCTGGCAAAACGCTGGATGCACAGTTCGAAAACGACGAACGTATCACGCCGCTGGAA
AGTGCTCTGATGATTTGGGGTTCCATCGAAAAAGAACATGATAAACTGCACGAAGAAATCCAGAACCTGA
TCAAAATCCAAGCGATCGCCGTGTGCATGGAAAACGGCAACTTCAAAGAAGCCGAAGAAGTTTTCGAACG
CATTTTCGGTGATCCGAATTCACATATGCCGTTCAAATCGAAACTGCTGATGATTATCTCACAGAAAGAC
ACCTTTCATAGCTTTTTCCAACACTTCTCTTACAACCATATGATGGAAAAAATCAAATCATACGTCAATT
ACGTGCTGTCGGAAAAAAGTTCCACGTTTCTGATGAAAGCGGCGGCAAAAGTGGTTGAATCCAAACGTGC
GGCCGCATA
[142 nt withheld, positions 1550-1691]
C
[98 nt withheld, positions 1693-1790]
AGTTTGTACTGGTGACGAAACTCAGTGTCTAGCTAGAGTGGC
[149 nt withheld, positions 1833-1981]
T
[41 nt withheld, positions 1983-2023]
T
[62 nt withheld, positions 2025-2086]
A
[35 nt withheld, positions 2088-2122]
CCTCCCTCAATCGGTTGAATGTCGCCCTTTTGTCTTTGGCGCTGGTAAACCATATGAA
[86 nt withheld, positions 2181-2266]
T
[54 nt withheld, positions 2268-2321]
CTAGCGCCGCCCTATACCTTGTCTGCCTCCCCGCGTTGCGTCGCGGTGCATGGAGCCGGGCCACCTCGAC
CTGAATGGAAGCCGGCGGCACCTCGCTAACGGATTCACCACTCCAAGAATTGGAGCCAATCAATTCTTGC
GGAGAACTGTGAATGCGCAAACCAACCCTTGGCAGAACATATCCATCGCGTCCGCCATCTCCAGCAGCCG
CACGCGGCGCATCTCGGGCAGCGTTGGGTCCTGGCCACGGGTGCGCATGATCGTGCTCCTGTCGTTGAGG
ACCCGGCTAGGCTGGCGGGGTTGCCTTACTGGTTAGCAGAATGAATCACCGATACGCGAGCGAACGTGAA
GCGACTGCTGCTGCAAAACGTCTGCGACCTGAGCAACAACATGAATGGTCTTCGGTTTCCGTGTTTCGTA
AAGTCTGGAAACGCGGAAGTCAGCGCCCTGCACCATTATGTTCCGGATCTGCATCGCAGGATGCTGCTGG
CTACCCTGTGGAACACCTACATCTGTATTAACGAAGCGCTGGCATTGACCCTGAGTGATTTTTCTCTGGT
CCCGCCGCATCCATACCGCCAGTTGTTTACCCTCACAACGTTCCAGTAACCGGGCATGTTCATCATCAGT
AACCCGTATCGTGAGCATCCTCTCTCGTTTCATCGGTATCATTACCCCCATGAACAGAAATCCCCCTTAC
ACGGAGGCATCAGTGACCAAACAGGAAAAAACCGCCCTTAACATGGCCCGCTTTATCAGAAGCCAGACAT
TAACGCTTCTGGAGAAACTCAACGAGCTGGACGCGGATGAACAGGCAGACATCTGTGAATCGCTTCACGA
CCACGCTGATGAGCTTTACCGCAGGATCCGCGAAATTGTAAGCGTTAATATTTTGTTAAAATTCGCGTTA
AATTTTTGTTAAATCAGCTCATTTTTTAACCAATAGGCCGAAATCGGCAAAATCCCTTATAAATCAAAAG
AATAGACCGAGATAGGGT
[37 nt withheld, positions 3320-3356]
AAAGAACGTGGACTCCAACGTCAAAGG
[49 nt withheld, positions 3384-3432]
T
[91 nt withheld, positions 3434-3524]
G
[124 nt withheld, positions 3526-3649]
CGCGGATCCTGCCTCGCGCGTTTCGGTGATGACGGTGAAAACCTCTGACACATGCAGCTCCCGGAGACGG
TCACAGCTTGTCTGTAAGCGGATGCCGGGAGCAGACAAGCCCGTCAGGGCGCGTCAGCGGGTGTTGGCGG
GTGTCGGGGCGCAGCCATGACCCAGTCACGTAGCGATAGCGGAGTGTATACTGGCTTAACTATGCGGCAT
CAGAGCAGATTGTACTGAGAGTGCACCATATGCGGTGTGAAATACCGCACAGATGCGTAAGGAGAAAATA
CCGCATCAGGCGCTCTTCCGCTTCCTCGCTCACTGACTCGCTGCGCTCGGTCGTTCGGCTGCGGCGAGCG
GTATCAGCTCACTCAAAGGCGGTAATACGGTTATCCACAGAATCAGGGGATAACGCAGGAAAGAACATGT
GAGCAAAAGGCCAGCAAAAGGCCAGGAACCGTAAAAAGGCCGCGTTGCTGGCGTTTTTCCATAGGCTCCG
CCCCCCTGACGAGCATCACAAAAATCGACGCTCAAGTCAGAGGTGGCGAAACCCGACAGGACTATAAAGA
TACCAGGGTTTCCCCCTGGAAGCTCCCTCGTGCGCTCTCCTGTTCCGACCCTGCCGCTTACCGGATACCT
GTCCGCCTTTCTCCCTTCGGGAAGCGTGGCGCTTTCTCATAGCTCACGCTGTAGGTATCTCAGTTCGGTG
TAGGTCGTTCGCTCCAAGCTGGGCTGTGTGCACGAACCCCCCGTTCAGCCCGACCGCTGCGCCTTATCCG
GTAACTATCGTCTTGAGTCCAACCCGGTAAGACACGACTTATCGCCACTGGCAGCAGCCACTGGTAACAG
GATTAGCAGAGCGAGGTATGTAGGCGGTGCTACAGAGTTCTTGAAGTGGTGGCCTAACTACGGCTACACT
AGAAGGACAGTATTTGGTATCTGCGCTCTGCTGAAGCCAGTTACCTTCGGAAAAAGAGTTGGTAGCTCTT
GATCCGGCAAACAAACCACCGCTGGTAGCGGTGGTTTTTTTGTTTGCAAGCAGCAGATTACGCGCAGAAA
AAAAGGATCTCAAGAAGATCCTTTGATCTTTTCTACGGGGTCTGACGCTCAGTGGAACGAAAACTCACGT
TAAGGGATTTTGGTCATGAGATTATCAAAAAGGATCTTCACCTAGATCCTTTTAAATTAAAAATGAAGTT
TTAAATCAATCTAAAGTATATATGAGTAAACTTGGTCTGACAGTTACCAATGCTTAATCAGTGAGGCACC
TATCTCAGCGATCTGTCTATTTCGTTCATCCATAGTTGCCTGACTCCCCGTCGTGTAGATAACTACGATA
CGGGAGGGCTTACCATCTGGCCCCAGTGCTGCAATGATACCGCGAGACCCACGCTCACCGGCTCCAGATT
TATCAGCAATAAACCAGCCAGCCGGAAGGGCCGAGCGCAGAAGTGGTCCTGCAACTTTATCCGCCTCCAT
CCAGTCTATTAATTGTTGCCGGGAAGCTAGAGTAAGTAGTTCGCCAGTTAATAGTTTGCGCAACGTTGTT
GCCATTGCTGCAGGCATCGTGGTGTCACGCTCGTCGTTTGGTATGGCTTCATTCAGCTCCGGTTCCCAAC
GATCAAGGCGAGTTACATGATCCCCCATGTTGTGCAAAAAAGCGGTTAGCTCCTTCGGTCCTCCGATCGT
TGTCAGAAGTAAGTTGGCCGCAGTGTTATCACTCATGGTTATGGCAGCACTGCATAATTCTCTTACTGTC
ATGCCATCCGTAAGATGCTTTTCTGTGACTGGTGAGTACTCAACCAAGTCATTCTGAGAATAGTGTATGC
GGCGACCGAGTTGCTCTTGCCCGGCGTCAACACGGGATAATACCGCGCCACATAGCAGAACTTTAAAAGT
GCTCATCATTGGAAAACGTTCTTCGGGGCGAAAACTCTCAAGGATCTTACCGCTGTTGAGATCCAGTTCG
ATGTAACCCACTCGTGCACCCAACTGATCTTCAGCATCTTTTACTTTCACCAGCGTTTCTGGGTGAGCAA
AAACAGGAAGGCAAAATGCCGCAAAAAAGGGAATAAGGGCGACACGGAAATGTTGAATACTCATACTCTT
CCTTTTTCAATATTATTGAAGCATTTATCAGGGTTATTGTCTCATGAGCGGATACATATTTGAATGTATT
TAGAAAAATAAACAAATAGGGGTTCCGCGCACATTTCCCCGAAAAGTGCCACCTGACGTCTAAGAAACCA
TTATTATCATGACATTAACCTATAAAAATAGGCGTATCACGAGGCCCTTTCGTCTTCAAGAATTCCCGAC
ACCATCGAATGGTGCAAAACCTTTCGCGGTATGGCATGATAGCGCCCGGAAGAGAGTCAATTCAGGGTGG
TGAATGTGAAACCAGTAACGTTATACGATGTCGCAGAGTATGCCGGTGTCTCTTATCAGACCGTTTCCCG
CGTGGTGAACCAGGCCAGCCACGTTTCTGCGAAAACGCGGGAAAAAGTGGAAGCGGCGATGGCGGAGCTG
AATTACATTCCCAACCGCGTGGCACAACAACTGGCGGGCAAACAGTCGTTGCTGATTGGCGTTGCCACCT
CCAGTCTGGCCCTGCACGCGCCGTCGCAAATTGTCGCGGCGATTAAATCTCGCGCCGATCAACTGGGTGC
CAGCGTGGTGGTGTCGATGGTAGAACGAAGCGGCGTCGAAGCCTGTAAAGCGGCGGTGCACAATCTTCTC
GCGCAACGCGTCAGTGGGCTGATCATTAACTATCCGCTGGATGACCAGGATGCCATTGCTGTGGAAGCTG
CCTGCACTAATGTTCCGGCGTTATTTCTTGATGTCTCTGACCAGACACCCATCAACAGTATTATTTTCTC
CCATGAAGACGGTACGCGACTGGGCGTGGAGCATCTGGTCGCATTGGGTCACCAGCAAATCGCGCTGTTA
GCGGGCCCATTAAGTTCTGTCTCGGCGCGTCTGCGTCTGGCTGGCTGGCATAAATATCTCACTCGCAATC
AAATTCAGCCGATAGCGGAACGGGAAGGCGACTGGAGTGCCATGTCCGGTTTTCAACAAACCATGCAAAT
GCTGAATGAGGGCATCGTTCCCACTGCGATGCTGGTTGCCAACGATCAGATGGCGCTGGGCGCAATGCGC
GCCATTACCGAGTCCGGGCTGCGCGTTGGTGCGGATATCTCGGTAGTGGGATACGACGATACCGAAGACA
GCTCATGTTATATCCCGCCGTTAACCACCATCAAACAGGATTTTCGCCTGCTGGGGCAAACCAGCGTGGA
CCGCTTGCTGCAACTCTCTCAGGGCCAGGCGGTGAAGGGCAATCAGCTGTTGCCCGTCTCACTGGTGAAA
AGAAAAACCACCCTGGCGCCCAATACGCAAACCGCCTCTCCCCGCGCGTTGGCCGATTCATTAATGCAGC
TGGCACGACAGGTTTCCCGACTGGAAAGCGGGCAGTGAGCGCAACGCAATTAATGTAAGTTAGCTCACTC
ATTAGGCACAATTCTCATGTTTGACAGCTTATCATCGACTGCACGGTGCACCAATGCTTCTGGCGTCAGG
CAGCCATCGGAAGCTGTGGTATGGCTGTGCAGGTCGTAAATCACTGCATAATTCGTGTCGCTCAAGGCGC
ACTCCCGTTCTGGATAATGTTTTTTGCGCCGACATCATAACGGTTCTGGCAAATATTCTGAAATGAGCTG
