>Addgene plasmid #110040 | pHH0103_TERF1_TRF | depositor partial sequence | sequence record 206992 | pHH0103_TERF1_TRF sequence 654 bps
GGCCCAGCCGGCCGAAGAAGAAGAAGAAGATGCCGGCCTGGTTGCTGAAGCAGAAGCCGTCGCGGCCGGT
TGGATGCTGGACTTTCTGTGCCTGAGCCTGTGTCGTGCATTTCGCGATGGCCGTAGCGAAGACTTCCGTC
GCACCCGCAACTCTGCAGAAGCTATTATCCACGGTCTGAGCTCTCTGACCGCGTGCCAGCTGCGCACGAT
TTATATCTGTCAATTTCTGACCCGTATTGCAGCTGGCAAAACGCTGGATGCACAGTTCGAAAACGACGAA
CGTATCACGCCGCTGGAAAGTGCTCTGATGATTTGGGGTTCCATCGAAAAAGAACATGATAAACTGCACG
AAGAAATCCAGAACCTGATCAAAATCCAAGCGATCGCCGTGTGCATGGAAAACGGCAACTTCAAAGAAGC
CGAAGAAGTTTTCGAACGCATTTTCGGTGATCCGAATTCACATATGCCGTTCAAATCGAAACTGCTGATG
ATTATCTCACAGAAAGACACCTTTCATAGCTTTTTCCAACACTTCTCTTACAACCATATGATGGAAAAAA
TCAAATCATACGTCAATTACGTGCTGTCGGAAAAAAGTTCCACGTTTCTGATGAAAGCGGCGGCAAAAGT
GGTTGAATCCAAACGTGCGGCCGC
